Addgene plasmid #147906: pT7-EGFP-C1-HsNot9-shRNAres2-H58AF60AA64YV71Y_W
Purpose: Mammalian Expression of HsNot9-shRNAres2-H58AF60AA64YV71Y
Depositing lab: Elisa Izaurralde. Depositing organization: Max Planck Institute for Developmental Biology. Publication: A DDX6-CNOT1 complex and W-binding pockets in CNOT9 reveal direct links between miRNA target recognition and silencing. Chen Y, Boland A, Kuzuoglu-Ozturk D, Bawankar P, Loh B, Chang CT, Weichenrieder O, Izaurralde E. Mol Cell. 2014 Jun 5;54(5):737-50. doi: 10.1016/j.molcel.2014.03.034. Epub 2014 Apr 24. PubMed 24768540.
Backbone
  Vector backbone: Unknown
  Vector type: Mammalian Expression
Growth in bacteria
  Bacterial resistance: Kanamycin, 50 μg/mL
  Growth temperature: 37°C
  Growth strain: DH5alpha
  Copy number: High Copy
Gene/Insert
  Gene/Insert name: HsNot9-shRNAres2-H58AF60AA64YV71Y (alt names: RCD1; CT129, RCD1+, CNOT9)
  Species: H. sapiens (human)
  Entrez Gene: CNOT9 (a.k.a. CAF40, CT129, RCD-1, RCD1, RQCD1)
  Cloning method: Unknown
Terms and licenses: Academic/Nonprofit Terms; Industry Terms: Not Available to Industry
Depositor comments: sequence based on NCBI:NM_005444.1 Plasmids from this collection were made available to the research community and donated after the lab closed. Please note that the sequence provided by the depositing laboratory may be theoretical/predicted or based on Sanger sequencing results. There may be discrepancies between sequencing results obtained by Addgene and the depositor sequence. If an Addgene verified sequence is not available, please contact before placing your order to request that our lab fully sequence the plasmid.
How to cite: pT7-EGFP-C1-HsNot9-shRNAres2-H58AF60AA64YV71Y_W was a gift from Elisa Izaurralde (Addgene plasmid # 147906 ; http://n2t.net/addgene:147906 ; RRID:Addgene_147906)
