[The description below was written by a language model from this plasmid's Addgene catalogue record and pLannotate feature annotations shown in this document.]
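Description:
pT7-EGFP-C1-HsNot9-shRNAres2-H58AF60AA64YV71Y_W is a 5,656 nt mammalian expression plasmid encoding a mutant form of human CNOT9 (also called NOT9, RCD1, RQCD1 or CAF40), a component of the CCR4-NOT deadenylase complex, fused to the C-terminus of EGFP. The catalogue lists the backbone as unknown, but the name and feature layout match an EGFP-C1-type vector with an added T7 promoter. It carries a high-copy ColE1/pUC origin and an f1 origin. A single NeoR/KanR gene sits behind tandem bacterial (AmpR-type) and SV40 early promoters and ends in the HSV TK poly(A) signal. This gene gives kanamycin selection in E. coli and can give G418 selection in mammalian cells. Several short annotations (HIV-1 LTR, large T antigen, ble and bGH poly(A) fragments) are probably incidental matches to backbone sequence rather than functional elements.

The expression cassette uses the CMV immediate-early enhancer and promoter, followed by a T7 promoter that would allow in vitro transcription. Downstream come the EGFP coding sequence, a short remnant of the multiple cloning site acting as a linker, the CNOT9 open reading frame and the SV40 poly(A) signal. The depositor states that the insert is based on a human CNOT9 reference mRNA. From the name, the insert carries the substitutions H58A, F60A, A64Y and V71Y. The "shRNAres2" label implies changes that make the transcript resistant to an shRNA against endogenous CNOT9, though the record does not detail them. The associated publication concerns tryptophan (W)-binding pockets in CNOT9 and their role in linking miRNA target recognition to silencing. The mutant was therefore probably designed to disrupt those pockets, for example in knockdown-and-complementation or interaction assays in human cells, although the record itself states only mammalian expression as the purpose.
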