Features (pLannotate 1.2.2; 17 found; start..end, strand, type, name):
     61..364     +  enhancer       CMV enhancer: human cytomegalovirus immediate early enhancer
    365..568     +  promoter       CMV promoter: human cytomegalovirus (CMV) immediate early promoter
    564..597     +  LTR            5' LTR (truncated) (fragment): truncated 5' long terminal repeat (LTR) from HIV-1
    613..631     +  promoter       T7 promoter: promoter for bacteriophage T7 RNA polymerase
    665..1381    +  CDS            EGFP: EGFP is a basic (constitutively fluorescent) green fluorescent protein published in 1996, derived from Aequorea victoria. It is reported to be a rapidly-maturing weak dimer with moderate acid sensitivity.
   1382..1417    +  misc_feature   MCS (fragment): multiple cloning site
   1418..2311    +  CDS            CNOT9: CNOT9_HUMAN - Also known as RCD1, RQCD1. Experimental evidence at protein level: Swiss-Prot protein existence level 1. Component of the CCR4-NOT complex which is one of the major cellular mRNA deadenylases and is linked to various cellular processes including bulk mRNA degradation, miRNA-mediated repression, translational repression during translational initiation and general transcription regulation. Additional complex functions may be a consequence of its influence on mRNA expression. Involved in down- regulation of MYB- and JUN-dependent transcription. May play a role in cell differentiatio
   2337..2421    +  CDS            large T antigen (fragment): large T antigen from SV40 (simian virus 40)
   2444..2565    +  polyA_signal   SV40 poly(A) signal: SV40 polyadenylation signal
   2599..3027    -  rep_origin     f1 ori (sequence partly withheld): f1 bacteriophage origin of replication; arrow indicates direction of (+) strand synthesis
   3054..3158    +  promoter       AmpR promoter: bla
   3160..3517    +  promoter       SV40 promoter: SV40 enhancer and early promoter
   3552..4346    +  CDS            NeoR/KanR: aminoglycoside phosphotransferase from Tn5; aph(3')-II (or nptII); confers resistance to neomycin, kanamycin, and G418 (Geneticin®)
   4367..4519    +  CDS            ble (fragment): BLE_KLEPN - Experimental evidence at protein level: Swiss-Prot protein existence level 1. Binding protein with a strong affinity to the bleomycin family of antibiotics. Binds to CL990; an antimitotic-antibiotic compound. From Klebsiella pneumoniae.
   4578..4625    +  polyA_signal   HSV TK poly(A) signal: herpes simplex virus thymidine kinase polyadenylation signal (Cole and Stacy, 1985)
   4716..4732    -  polyA_signal   bGH poly(A) signal (fragment): bovine growth hormone polyadenylation signal
   4954..5542    +  rep_origin     ori: high-copy-number ColE1/pMB1/pBR322/pUC origin of replication
>Addgene plasmid #147906 | pT7-EGFP-C1-HsNot9-shRNAres2-H58AF60AA64YV71Y_W | depositor full sequence | sequence record 290353 | Full Sequence
TAGTTATTAATAGTAATCAATTACGGGGTCATTAGTTCATAGCCCATATATGGAGTTCCGCGTTACATAA
CTTACGGTAAATGGCCCGCCTGGCTGACCGCCCAACGACCCCCGCCCATTGACGTCAATAATGACGTATG
TTCCCATAGTAACGCCAATAGGGACTTTCCATTGACGTCAATGGGTGGAGTATTTACGGTAAACTGCCCA
CTTGGCAGTACATCAAGTGTATCATATGCCAAGTACGCCCCCTATTGACGTCAATGACGGTAAATGGCCC
GCCTGGCATTATGCCCAGTACATGACCTTATGGGACTTTCCTACTTGGCAGTACATCTACGTATTAGTCA
TCGCTATTACCATGGTGATGCGGTTTTGGCAGTACATCAATGGGCGTGGATAGCGGTTTGACTCACGGGG
ATTTCCAAGTCTCCACCCCATTGACGTCAATGGGAGTTTGTTTTGGCACCAAAATCAACGGGACTTTCCA
AAATGTCGTAACAACTCCGCCCCATTGACGCAAATGGGCGGTAGGCGTGTACGGTGGGAGGTCTATATAA
GCAGAGCTCTCTGGCTAACTAGAGAACCCACTGCTTACTGGCTTATCGAAATTAATACGACTCACTATAG
GGAGACCCAAGCTCTAGCGCTACCGGTCGCCACCATGGTGAGCAAGGGCGAGGAGCTGTTCACCGGGGTG
GTGCCCATCCTGGTCGAGCTGGACGGCGACGTAAACGGCCACAAGTTCAGCGTGTCCGGCGAGGGCGAGG
GCGATGCCACCTACGGCAAGCTGACCCTGAAGTTCATCTGCACCACCGGCAAGCTGCCCGTGCCCTGGCC
CACCCTCGTGACCACCCTGACCTACGGCGTGCAGTGCTTCAGCCGCTACCCCGACCACATGAAGCAGCAC
GACTTCTTCAAGTCCGCCATGCCCGAAGGCTACGTCCAGGAGCGCACCATCTTCTTCAAGGACGACGGCA
ACTACAAGACCCGCGCCGAGGTGAAGTTCGAGGGCGACACCCTGGTGAACCGCATCGAGCTGAAGGGCAT
CGACTTCAAGGAGGACGGCAACATCCTGGGGCACAAGCTGGAGTACAACTACAACAGCCACAACGTCTAT
ATCATGGCCGACAAGCAGAAGAACGGCATCAAGGTGAACTTCAAGATCCGCCACAACATCGAGGACGGCA
GCGTGCAGCTCGCCGACCACTACCAGCAGAACACCCCCATCGGCGACGGCCCCGTGCTGCTGCCCGACAA
CCACTACCTGAGCACCCAGTCCGCCCTGAGCAAAGACCCCAACGAGAAGCGCGATCACATGGTCCTGCTG
GAGTTCGTGACCGCCGCCGGGATCACTCTCGGCATGGACGAGCTGTACAAGTCCGGACTCAGATCTCGAG
CTCAAGCTTCGAATTCTCACAGCCTGGCGACGGCTGCGCCTGTGCCTACTACACTGGCACAAGTGGATAG
AGAAAAAATTTACCAATGGATTAACGAGCTGTCCAGTCCTGAGACTAGGGAAAATGCTTTGCTGGAGCTA
AGTAAGAAGCGAGAATCTGTTCCTGACCTTGCACCCATGCTGTGGGCTTCAGCTGGTACTATTTATGCAC
TTTTACAGGAAATTTATAATATTTATCCATCTATCAACCCACCCACCTTGACAGCACACCAGTCTAACAG
AGTTTGCAATGCTCTGGCATTACTGCAATGTGTAGCATCACATCCAGAAACCAGGTCAGCGTTTCTCGCA
GCACACATCCCACTTTTTTTGTACCCCTTTTTGCACACTGTCAGCAAAACACGTCCCTTTGAGTATCTCC
GGCTCACCAGCCTTGGAGTTATTGGGGCCCTGGTGAAAACAGATGAACAAGAAGTAATCAACTTTTTATT
AACAACAGAAATTATCCCTTTATGTTTGCGAATTATGGAATCTGGAAGTGAACTTTCTAAAACAGTTGCC
ACATTCATCCTCCAGAAGATCTTGTTAGATGACACTGGTTTGGCTTATATATGTCAGACGTATGAGCGTT
TCTCCCATGTTGCCATGATCTTGGGTAAGATGGTCCTGCAGCTATCCAAAGAGCCTTCTGCCCGTCTGCT
GAAGCATGTAGTGAGATGTTACCTTCGACTTTCAGATAACCCCAGGGCACGTGAAGCACTCAGACAGTGC
CTCCCTGACCAGCTGAAAGACACAACCTTCGCCCAGGTGCTAAAAGATGACACCACCACGAAACGCTGGC
TTGCACAACTGGTGAAGAACCTGCAAGAGGGCCAGGTCACCGATCCCCGGGGTATCCCCCTGCCCCCTCA
GTGAGGATCCACCGGATCTAGATAACTGATCATAATCAGCCATACCACATTTGTAGAGGTTTTACTTGCT
TTAAAAAACCTCCCACACCTCCCCCTGAACCTGAAACATAAAATGAATGCAATTGTTGTTGTTAACTTGT
TTATTGCAGCTTATAATGGTTACAAATAAAGCAATAGCATCACAAATTTCACAAATAAAGCATTTTTTTC
ACTGCATTCTAGTTGTGGTTTGTCCAAACTCATCAATGTATCTTAACGCGTAAATTGTAAGCGTTAATAT
TTTGTTAAAATTCGCGTTAAATTTTTGTTAAATCAGCTCATTTTTTAACCAATAGGCCGAAATCGGCAAA
ATCCCTTATAAATCAAAAGAATAGACCGAGATAGGGT
[37 nt withheld, positions 2698-2734]
AAAGAACGTGGACTCCAACGTCAAAGG
[49 nt withheld, positions 2762-2810]
T
[91 nt withheld, positions 2812-2902]
G
[124 nt withheld, positions 2904-3027]
CAGGTGGCACTTTTCGGGGAAATGTGCGCGGAACCCCTATTTGTTTATTTTTCTAAATACATTCAAATAT
GTATCCGCTCATGAGACAATAACCCTGATAAATGCTTCAATAATATTGAAAAAGGAAGAGTCCTGAGGCG
GAAAGAACCAGCTGTGGAATGTGTGTCAGTTAGGGTGTGGAAAGTCCCCAGGCTCCCCAGCAGGCAGAAG
TATGCAAAGCATGCATCTCAATTAGTCAGCAACCAGGTGTGGAAAGTCCCCAGGCTCCCCAGCAGGCAGA
AGTATGCAAAGCATGCATCTCAATTAGTCAGCAACCATAGTCCCGCCCCTAACTCCGCCCATCCCGCCCC
TAACTCCGCCCAGTTCCGCCCATTCTCCGCCCCATGGCTGACTAATTTTTTTTATTTATGCAGAGGCCGA
GGCCGCCTCGGCCTCTGAGCTATTCCAGAAGTAGTGAGGAGGCTTTTTTGGAGGCCTAGGCTTTTGCAAA
GATCGATCAAGAGACAGGATGAGGATCGTTTCGCATGATTGAACAAGATGGATTGCACGCAGGTTCTCCG
GCCGCTTGGGTGGAGAGGCTATTCGGCTATGACTGGGCACAACAGACAATCGGCTGCTCTGATGCCGCCG
TGTTCCGGCTGTCAGCGCAGGGGCGCCCGGTTCTTTTTGTCAAGACCGACCTGTCCGGTGCCCTGAATGA
ACTGCAAGACGAGGCAGCGCGGCTATCGTGGCTGGCCACGACGGGCGTTCCTTGCGCAGCTGTGCTCGAC
GTTGTCACTGAAGCGGGAAGGGACTGGCTGCTATTGGGCGAAGTGCCGGGGCAGGATCTCCTGTCATCTC
ACCTTGCTCCTGCCGAGAAAGTATCCATCATGGCTGATGCAATGCGGCGGCTGCATACGCTTGATCCGGC
TACCTGCCCATTCGACCACCAAGCGAAACATCGCATCGAGCGAGCACGTACTCGGATGGAAGCCGGTCTT
GTCGATCAGGATGATCTGGACGAAGAGCATCAGGGGCTCGCGCCAGCCGAACTGTTCGCCAGGCTCAAGG
CGAGCATGCCCGACGGCGAGGATCTCGTCGTGACCCATGGCGATGCCTGCTTGCCGAATATCATGGTGGA
AAATGGCCGCTTTTCTGGATTCATCGACTGTGGCCGGCTGGGTGTGGCGGACCGCTATCAGGACATAGCG
TTGGCTACCCGTGATATTGCTGAAGAGCTTGGCGGCGAATGGGCTGACCGCTTCCTCGTGCTTTACGGTA
TCGCCGCTCCCGATTCGCAGCGCATCGCCTTCTATCGCCTTCTTGACGAGTTCTTCTGAGCGGGACTCTG
GGGTTCGAAATGACCGACCAAGCGACGCCCAACCTGCCATCACGAGATTTCGATTCCACCGCCGCCTTCT
ATGAAAGGTTGGGCTTCGGAATCGTTTTCCGGGACGCCGGCTGGATGATCCTCCAGCGCGGGGATCTCAT
GCTGGAGTTCTTCGCCCACCCTAGGGGGAGGCTAACTGAAACACGGAAGGAGACAATACCGGAAGGAACC
CGCGCTATGACGGCAATAAAAAGACAGAATAAAACGCACGGTGTTGGGTCGTTTGTTCATAAACGCGGGG
TTCGGTCCCAGGGCTGGCACTCTGTCGATACCCCACCGAGACCCCATTGGGGCCAATACGCCCGCGTTTC
TTCCTTTTCCCCACCCCACCCCCCAAGTTCGGGTGAAGGCCCAGGGCTCGCAGCCAACGTCGGGGCGGCA
GGCCCTGCCATAGCCTCAGGTTACTCATATATACTTTAGATTGATTTAAAACTTCATTTTTAATTTAAAA
GGATCTAGGTGAAGATCCTTTTTGATAATCTCATGACCAAAATCCCTTAACGTGAGTTTTCGTTCCACTG
AGCGTCAGACCCCGTAGAAAAGATCAAAGGATCTTCTTGAGATCCTTTTTTTCTGCGCGTAATCTGCTGC
TTGCAAACAAAAAAACCACCGCTACCAGCGGTGGTTTGTTTGCCGGATCAAGAGCTACCAACTCTTTTTC
CGAAGGTAACTGGCTTCAGCAGAGCGCAGATACCAAATACTGTCCTTCTAGTGTAGCCGTAGTTAGGCCA
CCACTTCAAGAACTCTGTAGCACCGCCTACATACCTCGCTCTGCTAATCCTGTTACCAGTGGCTGCTGCC
AGTGGCGATAAGTCGTGTCTTACCGGGTTGGACTCAAGACGATAGTTACCGGATAAGGCGCAGCGGTCGG
GCTGAACGGGGGGTTCGTGCACACAGCCCAGCTTGGAGCGAACGACCTACACCGAACTGAGATACCTACA
GCGTGAGCTATGAGAAAGCGCCACGCTTCCCGAAGGGAGAAAGGCGGACAGGTATCCGGTAAGCGGCAGG
GTCGGAACAGGAGAGCGCACGAGGGAGCTTCCAGGGGGAAACGCCTGGTATCTTTATAGTCCTGTCGGGT
TTCGCCACCTCTGACTTGAGCGTCGATTTTTGTGATGCTCGTCAGGGGGGCGGAGCCTATGGAAAAACGC
CAGCAACGCGGCCTTTTTACGGTTCCTGGCCTTTTGCTGGCCTTTTGCTCACATGTTCTTTCCTGCGTTA
TCCCCTGATTCTGTGGATAACCGTATTACCGCCATGCAT
